>Addgene plasmid #20986 | HOXB4-WG-SP65 | addgene partial sequence | sequence record 26789 | 20986 with M13rev
NNGGNACNGAGGATGGTCGCCACCGNAGGCCCGTCTTTCTCCTCGGCAGAGGAAACAAGTACAGATGGGC
CTGGACCTGGCGTGATTAAAGATGAAACGTGGATCCATCTTTCGCCAAAGCTGAAAACGAGGAGCTGCAG
CCTCCTCCTATTTCTCTTTCTGTCTTTTTCTTTCTTCCTTCTTCTTGCTTTTTCTTTTTCTTTTTTTTAA
GAAAGAAAGCAAGAGATTTGAATCTTGCTTCTGGGGGGGCCTCCCCGTGGCCCTCTATTGTCATTTCTAT
AAATAAAGCTTCCCCTCCCCCTCTTCTGCGTTTATTCGTATATAAAGTGTGGGGGAGGGCAGATAGATTT
TTCCGGGGCCCAGGCCCCAGGGNCCCNTCCTGTCCTTCTAGCCACGTTCGCGGGCTTTCCN
[43 nt withheld, positions 412-454]
N
[35 nt withheld, positions 456-490]
AGGGTGATGGTTCACNTACTGGGCCATCGCCCTGATAGACGGNTTTTCGCCCTTTGACGTTGGAGTCCAC
GTTCTTTAATAGTGGACTCNTGTTCCAAACTGGAACAACACTCAACNCTATCTCNGTCTATTCTTTNGAT
TTATAANGGATTTTGCCGATTTCNGNNTATTGGTTAAAAAATGAGCTGATTTAACAAAAATTTAACGCGA
ATTTTAACAAAATATTAACGCTTACAATTTCCTGA
