>Addgene plasmid #20986 | HOXB4-WG-SP65 | addgene partial sequence | sequence record 26790 | 20986 with SP6
TTTTTTGATCAGCTCAAACTATGTTCGACCCCAAGTTCCCTCCATGCGAGGAATATTCACAGAGCGATTA
CCTACCCAGCGACCACTCGCCCGGGAAGCTG
