[The description below was written by a language model from this plasmid's Addgene catalogue record.]
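Description:
HOXB4-WG-SP65 is a bacterial plasmid built on the Promega pSP65 backbone (about 3 kb without insert) and catalogued as an in vitro transcription/translation ("TNT") vector. pSP65 is a small, high-copy cloning vector that is propagated in E. coli under ampicillin selection. Its defining feature is a bacteriophage SP6 RNA polymerase promoter positioned upstream of the polylinker. The listing of SP6 as the 5′ sequencing primer is consistent with the insert lying downstream of that promoter in the sense orientation, although no feature table or sequence annotation is provided to confirm the exact arrangement.

The payload is human HOXB4 (also known as HOX2F or HOX-2.6), a homeodomain transcription factor of the HOXB cluster. It was inserted by restriction cloning between EcoRI at the 5′ end and HindIII at the 3′ end, and both sites are preserved, so the fragment can be excised or subcloned. The record does not state the insert size, whether the full coding sequence is present, whether any epitope tag or mutation is included, or what the "WG" in the name means.

Because the backbone has no eukaryotic promoter or selection marker, the construct is not designed for expression in cells. Instead, it serves as a template for SP6-driven synthesis of HOXB4 RNA and, in coupled transcription/translation systems, for cell-free production of HOXB4 protein. Such protein is commonly used in DNA-binding or protein–protein interaction assays, though the record does not specify a particular application.
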