Addgene plasmid #20986: HOXB4-WG-SP65
Depositing lab: Corey Largman. Depositing organization: San Francisco VA Health Care System.
Backbone
  Vector backbone: pSP65
  Backbone manufacturer: Promega
  Backbone size w/o insert (bp): 3000
  Vector type: in vitro TNT
Growth in bacteria
  Bacterial resistance: Ampicillin, 100 μg/mL
  Growth temperature: 37°C
  Growth strain: DH5alpha
  Copy number: High Copy
Gene/Insert
  Gene/Insert name: HOXB4
  Species: H. sapiens (human)
  Entrez Gene: HOXB4 (a.k.a. HOX-2.6, HOX2, HOX2F)
  Cloning method: Restriction Enzyme; 5′ cloning site EcoRI (not destroyed); 3′ cloning site HindIII (not destroyed)
  Sequencing primers: 5′ SP6; 3′ M13_rev
Terms and licenses: Academic/Nonprofit Terms; Industry Terms: Not Available to Industry
How to cite: HOXB4-WG-SP65 was a gift from Corey Largman (Addgene plasmid # 20986 ; http://n2t.net/addgene:20986 ; RRID:Addgene_20986)
